>Addgene plasmid #121314 | pUC57-Kan_FR13_00094721 | depositor full sequence | sequence record 231386 | pUC57-Kan_FR13_00094721 sequence 2872 bps
TCGCGCGTTTCGGTGATGACGGTGAAAACCTCTGACACATGCAGCTCCCGGAGACGGTCACAGCTTGTCT
GTAAGCGGATGCCGGGAGCAGACAAGCCCGTCAGGGCGCGTCAGCGGGTGTTGGCGGGTGTCGGGGCTGG
CTTAACTATGCGGCATCAGAGCAGATTGTACTGAGAGTGCACCATATGCGGTGTGAAATACCGCACAGAT
GCGTAAGGAGAAAATACCGCATCAGGCGCCATTCGCCATTCAGGCTGCGCAACTGTTGGGAAGGGCGATC
GGTGCGGGCCTCTTCGCTATTACGCCAGCTGGCGAAAGGGGGATGTGCTGCAAGGCGATTAAGTTGGGTA
ACGCCAGGGTTTTCCCAGTCACGACGTTGTAAAACGACGGCCAGTGAATTGACGCGTATTGGGATGGAAC
TTGGTCTCTAATGGATGATGTTAAAAAAGATTGTTATTATACTGTTTGGACTTCTAATGGTAATTCTTGG
TTGAGATCTATTAGAGATAAAACTTGGTCTGATCATACTTTGGGTATTCATGGTGCTTCTGTTTATTTTG
ATGAAGATTGTTATCCACATTATCATTCTAAAGAAATTTTGGTTAGAAAAGGTTGTCATGAAGAAACTAC
TATTCCAAAATGAGCTTAGAGACCAAGTTCCATCCCAATGGCGCGCCGAGCTTGGCTCGAGCATGGTCAT
AGCTGTTTCCTGTGTGAAATTGTTATCCGCTCACAATTCCACACAACATACGAGCCGGAAGCATAAAGTG
TAAAGCCTGGGGTGCCTAATGAGTGAGCTAACTCACATTAATTGCGTTGCGCTCACTGCCCGCTTTCCAG
TCGGGAAACCTGTCGTGCCAGCTGCATTAATGAATCGGCCAACGCGCGGGGAGAGGCGGTTTGCGTATTG
GGCGCTCTTCCGCTTCCTCGCTCACTGACTCGCTGCGCTCGGTCGTTCGGCTGCGGCGAGCGGTATCAGC
TCACTCAAAGGCGGTAATACGGTTATCCACAGAATCAGGGGATAACGCAGGAAAGAACATGTGAGCAAAA
GGCCAGCAAAAGGCCAGGAACCGTAAAAAGGCCGCGTTGCTGGCGTTTTTCCATAGGCTCCGCCCCCCTG
ACGAGCATCACAAAAATCGACGCTCAAGTCAGAGGTGGCGAAACCCGACAGGACTATAAAGATACCAGGC
GTTTCCCCCTGGAAGCTCCCTCGTGCGCTCTCCTGTTCCGACCCTGCCGCTTACCGGATACCTGTCCGCC
TTTCTCCCTTCGGGAAGCGTGGCGCTTTCTCATAGCTCACGCTGTAGGTATCTCAGTTCGGTGTAGGTCG
TTCGCTCCAAGCTGGGCTGTGTGCACGAACCCCCCGTTCAGCCCGACCGCTGCGCCTTATCCGGTAACTA
TCGTCTTGAGTCCAACCCGGTAAGACACGACTTATCGCCACTGGCAGCAGCCACTGGTAACAGGATTAGC
AGAGCGAGGTATGTAGGCGGTGCTACAGAGTTCTTGAAGTGGTGGCCTAACTACGGCTACACTAGAAGAA
CAGTATTTGGTATCTGCGCTCTGCTGAAGCCAGTTACCTTCGGAAAAAGAGTTGGTAGCTCTTGATCCGG
CAAACAAACCACCGCTGGTAGCGGTGGTTTTTTTGTTTGCAAGCAGCAGATTACGCGCAGAAAAAAAGGA
TCTCAAGAAGATCCTTTGATCTTTTCTACGGGGTCTGACGCTCAGTGGAACGAAAACTCACGTTAAGGGA
TTTTGGTCATGAGATTATCAAAAAGGATCTTCACCTAGATCCTTTTAAATTAAAAATGAAGTTTTAAATC
AATCTAAAGTATATATGAGTAAACTTGGTCTGACAGTTAGAAAAACTCATCGAGCATCAAATGAAACTGC
AATTTATTCATATCAGGATTATCAATACCATATTTTTGAAAAAGCCGTTTCTGTAATGAAGGAGAAAACT
CACCGAGGCAGTTCCATAGGATGGCAAGATCCTGGTATCGGTCTGCGATTCCGACTCGTCCAACATCAAT
ACAACCTATTAATTTCCCCTCGTCAAAAATAAGGTTATCAAGTGAGAAATCACCATGAGTGACGACTGAA
TCCGGTGAGAATGGCAAAAGTTTATGCATTTCTTTCCAGACTTGTTCAACAGGCCAGCCATTACGCTCGT
CATCAAAATCACTCGCATCAACCAAACCGTTATTCATTCGTGATTGCGCCTGAGCGAGACGAAATACGCG
ATCGCTGTTAAAAGGACAATTACAAACAGGAATCGAATGCAACCGGCGCAGGAACACTGCCAGCGCATCA
ACAATATTTTCACCTGAATCAGGATATTCTTCTAATACCTGGAATGCTGTTTTCCCAGGGATCGCAGTGG
TGAGTAACCATGCATCATCAGGAGTACGGATAAAATGCTTGATGGTCGGAAGAGGCATAAATTCCGTCAG
CCAGTTTAGTCTGACCATCTCATCTGTAACATCATTGGCAACGCTACCTTTGCCATGTTTCAGAAACAAC
TCTGGCGCATCGGGCTTCCCATACAATCGATAGATTGTCGCACCTGATTGCCCGACATTATCGCGAGCCC
ATTTATACCCATATAAATCAGCATCCATGTTGGAATTTAATCGCGGCCTAGAGCAAGACGTTTCCCGTTG
AATATGGCTCATACTCTTCCTTTTTCAATATTATTGAAGCATTTATCAGGGTTATTGTCTCATGAGCGGA
TACATATTTGAATGTATTTAGAAAAATAAACAAATAGGGGTTCCGCGCACATTTCCCCGAAAAGTGCCAC
CTGACGTCTAAGAAACCATTATTATCATGACATTAACCTATAAAAATAGGCGTATCACGAGGCCCTTTCG
TC
Features (pLannotate 1.2.2; 10 found; start..end, strand, type, name):
    137..236     +  misc_feature   bom (fragment): basis of mobility region from pBR322
    242..399     -  CDS            lacZα (fragment): LacZα fragment of β-galactosidase; lacZ fragment
    720..736     -  protein_bind   lac operator: The lac repressor binds to the lac operator to inhibit transcription in E. coli. This inhibition can be relieved by adding lactose or isopropyl-β-D-thiogalactopyranoside (IPTG). lac repressor encoded by lacI
    744..774     -  promoter       lac promoter: promoter for the E. coli lac operon
    789..810     -  protein_bind   CAP binding site: CAP binding activates transcription in the presence of cAMP. E. coli catabolite activator protein
    823..915     -  CDS            lacI (fragment): lac repressor; lacI; The lac repressor binds to the lac operator to inhibit transcription in E. coli. This inhibition can be relieved by adding lactose or isopropyl-β-D-thiogalactopyranoside (IPTG).
   1098..1686    -  rep_origin     ori: high-copy-number ColE1/pMB1/pBR322/pUC origin of replication
   1857..2672    -  CDS            KanR: aminoglycoside phosphotransferase; aph(3')-Ia; confers resistance to kanamycin in bacteria or G418 (Geneticin®) in eukaryotes
   2673..2777    -  promoter       AmpR promoter: bla
   2872..35      +  CDS            rop (fragment) (across the origin): Rop protein, which maintains plasmids at low copy number; rop
