[The description below was written by a language model from this plasmid's Addgene catalogue record and pLannotate feature annotations shown in this document.]
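Description:
pUC57-Kan_FR13_00094721 is a small, high-copy E. coli cloning plasmid that serves as a Level 0 module for Golden Gate assembly. It is built on the pUC57-Kan backbone (2,626 bp without insert; the full sequence record is 2,872 nt). It replicates from a ColE1/pUC-type origin and is selected with kanamycin through an aph(3')-Ia aminoglycoside phosphotransferase gene, which the annotation places downstream of the bla (AmpR) promoter. The feature table also picks up short remnants typical of pUC-derived backbones: fragments of bom, rop and lacI.

The insert, FR13_00094721, is a Magnaporthe oryzae sequence (the species is entered in the record's mutation field). It belongs to a clone resource of M. oryzae effectors that share sequence and structural similarities across host-specific lineages. It was cloned at the EcoRV site, which lies within the lacZα region, so the annotation finds only a fragment of lacZα, separated from the lac promoter, lac operator and CAP binding site by an unannotated gap of roughly 320 bp. This gap presumably holds the insert, although the feature table does not annotate the insert itself. lacZ is listed as the selectable marker, consistent with blue/white screening in the parent vector, and M13 forward and reverse primer sites flank the cloning region for sequence verification.

There is no eukaryotic promoter, tag or terminator, so the plasmid acts as a storage and donor module rather than an expression construct. As a Level 0 part, the effector sequence is meant to be released and assembled into higher-level Golden Gate constructs. The record does not state which Type IIS enzyme or overhangs are used, or the intended downstream expression hosts.
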