Addgene plasmid #121314: pUC57-Kan_FR13_00094721
Purpose: Level 0 Golden-Gate compatible vector
Depositing lab: Sophien Kamoun. Depositing organization: Sainsbury Laboratory, Norwich. Publication: A Clone Resource of Magnaporthe oryzae Effectors That Share Sequence and Structural Similarities Across Host-Specific Lineages. Petit-Houdenot Y, Langner T, Harant A, Win J, Kamoun S. Mol Plant Microbe Interact. 2020 Aug;33(8):1032-1035. doi: 10.1094/MPMI-03-20-0052-A. Epub 2020 Jun 22. PubMed 32460610.
Backbone
  Vector backbone: pUC57-Kan
  Backbone size w/o insert (bp): 2626
  Vector type: Golden Gate
  Selectable markers: lacZ
Growth in bacteria
  Bacterial resistance: Kanamycin, 50 μg/mL
  Growth temperature: 37°C
  Growth strain: DH5alpha
  Copy number: High Copy
Gene/Insert
  Gene/Insert name: FR13_00094721
  Mutation: Magnaporthe oryzae
  Cloning method: Restriction Enzyme; 5′ cloning site EcoRV (unknown if destroyed); 3′ cloning site EcoRV (unknown if destroyed)
  Sequencing primers: 5′ M13Fw; 3′ M13Rv
Terms and licenses: Academic/Nonprofit Terms; Industry Terms: Not Available to Industry
How to cite: pUC57-Kan_FR13_00094721 was a gift from Sophien Kamoun (Addgene plasmid # 121314 ; http://n2t.net/addgene:121314 ; RRID:Addgene_121314)
