>Addgene plasmid #121314 | pUC57-Kan_FR13_00094721 | depositor partial sequence | sequence record 230880 | FR13_00094721
TTGGTCTCTAATGGATGATGTTAAAAAAGATTGTTATTATACTGTTTGGACTTCTAATGGTAATTCTTGG
TTGAGATCTATTAGAGATAAAACTTGGTCTGATCATACTTTGGGTATTCATGGTGCTTCTGTTTATTTTG
ATGAAGATTGTTATCCACATTATCATTCTAAAGAAATTTTGGTTAGAAAAGGTTGTCATGAAGAAACTAC
TATTCCAAAATGAGCTTAGAGACCAA
