>Addgene plasmid #121314 | pUC57-Kan_FR13_00094721 | depositor partial sequence | sequence record 230881 | empty_vector
TCGCGCGTTTCGGTGATGACGGTGAAAACCTCTGACACATGCAGCTCCCGGAGACGGTCACAGCTTGTCT
GTAAGCGGATGCCGGGAGCAGACAAGCCCGTCAGGGCGCGTCAGCGGGTGTTGGCGGGTGTCGGGGCTGG
CTTAACTATGCGGCATCAGAGCAGATTGTACTGAGAGTGCACCATATGCGGTGTGAAATACCGCACAGAT
GCGTAAGGAGAAAATACCGCATCAGGCGCCATTCGCCATTCAGGCTGCGCAACTGTTGGGAAGGGCGATC
GGTGCGGGCCTCTTCGCTATTACGCCAGCTGGCGAAAGGGGGATGTGCTGCAAGGCGATTAAGTTGGGTA
ACGCCAGGGTTTTCCCAGTCACGACGTTGTAAAACGACGGCCAGTGAATTGACGCGTATTGGGATATCCC
AATGGCGCGCCGAGCTTGGCTCGAGCATGGTCATAGCTGTTTCCTGTGTGAAATTGTTATCCGCTCACAA
TTCCACACAACATACGAGCCGGAAGCATAAAGTGTAAAGCCTGGGGTGCCTAATGAGTGAGCTAACTCAC
ATTAATTGCGTTGCGCTCACTGCCCGCTTTCCAGTCGGGAAACCTGTCGTGCCAGCTGCATTAATGAATC
GGCCAACGCGCGGGGAGAGGCGGTTTGCGTATTGGGCGCTCTTCCGCTTCCTCGCTCACTGACTCGCTGC
GCTCGGTCGTTCGGCTGCGGCGAGCGGTATCAGCTCACTCAAAGGCGGTAATACGGTTATCCACAGAATC
AGGGGATAACGCAGGAAAGAACATGTGAGCAAAAGGCCAGCAAAAGGCCAGGAACCGTAAAAAGGCCGCG
TTGCTGGCGTTTTTCCATAGGCTCCGCCCCCCTGACGAGCATCACAAAAATCGACGCTCAAGTCAGAGGT
GGCGAAACCCGACAGGACTATAAAGATACCAGGCGTTTCCCCCTGGAAGCTCCCTCGTGCGCTCTCCTGT
TCCGACCCTGCCGCTTACCGGATACCTGTCCGCCTTTCTCCCTTCGGGAAGCGTGGCGCTTTCTCATAGC
TCACGCTGTAGGTATCTCAGTTCGGTGTAGGTCGTTCGCTCCAAGCTGGGCTGTGTGCACGAACCCCCCG
TTCAGCCCGACCGCTGCGCCTTATCCGGTAACTATCGTCTTGAGTCCAACCCGGTAAGACACGACTTATC
GCCACTGGCAGCAGCCACTGGTAACAGGATTAGCAGAGCGAGGTATGTAGGCGGTGCTACAGAGTTCTTG
AAGTGGTGGCCTAACTACGGCTACACTAGAAGAACAGTATTTGGTATCTGCGCTCTGCTGAAGCCAGTTA
CCTTCGGAAAAAGAGTTGGTAGCTCTTGATCCGGCAAACAAACCACCGCTGGTAGCGGTGGTTTTTTTGT
TTGCAAGCAGCAGATTACGCGCAGAAAAAAAGGATCTCAAGAAGATCCTTTGATCTTTTCTACGGGGTCT
GACGCTCAGTGGAACGAAAACTCACGTTAAGGGATTTTGGTCATGAGATTATCAAAAAGGATCTTCACCT
AGATCCTTTTAAATTAAAAATGAAGTTTTAAATCAATCTAAAGTATATATGAGTAAACTTGGTCTGACAG
TTAGAAAAACTCATCGAGCATCAAATGAAACTGCAATTTATTCATATCAGGATTATCAATACCATATTTT
TGAAAAAGCCGTTTCTGTAATGAAGGAGAAAACTCACCGAGGCAGTTCCATAGGATGGCAAGATCCTGGT
ATCGGTCTGCGATTCCGACTCGTCCAACATCAATACAACCTATTAATTTCCCCTCGTCAAAAATAAGGTT
ATCAAGTGAGAAATCACCATGAGTGACGACTGAATCCGGTGAGAATGGCAAAAGTTTATGCATTTCTTTC
CAGACTTGTTCAACAGGCCAGCCATTACGCTCGTCATCAAAATCACTCGCATCAACCAAACCGTTATTCA
TTCGTGATTGCGCCTGAGCGAGACGAAATACGCGATCGCTGTTAAAAGGACAATTACAAACAGGAATCGA
ATGCAACCGGCGCAGGAACACTGCCAGCGCATCAACAATATTTTCACCTGAATCAGGATATTCTTCTAAT
ACCTGGAATGCTGTTTTCCCAGGGATCGCAGTGGTGAGTAACCATGCATCATCAGGAGTACGGATAAAAT
GCTTGATGGTCGGAAGAGGCATAAATTCCGTCAGCCAGTTTAGTCTGACCATCTCATCTGTAACATCATT
GGCAACGCTACCTTTGCCATGTTTCAGAAACAACTCTGGCGCATCGGGCTTCCCATACAATCGATAGATT
GTCGCACCTGATTGCCCGACATTATCGCGAGCCCATTTATACCCATATAAATCAGCATCCATGTTGGAAT
TTAATCGCGGCCTAGAGCAAGACGTTTCCCGTTGAATATGGCTCATACTCTTCCTTTTTCAATATTATTG
AAGCATTTATCAGGGTTATTGTCTCATGAGCGGATACATATTTGAATGTATTTAGAAAAATAAACAAATA
GGGGTTCCGCGCACATTTCCCCGAAAAGTGCCACCTGACGTCTAAGAAACCATTATTATCATGACATTAA
CCTATAAAAATAGGCGTATCACGAGGCCCTTTCGTC
