>Addgene plasmid #121314 | pUC57-Kan_FR13_00094721 | addgene partial sequence | sequence record 238100 | M13-F20 5'-TGTAAAACGACGGCCAGT-3'
TTGGTCTCTAATGGATGATGTTAAAAAAGATTGTTATTATACTGTTTGGACTTCTAATGGTAATTCTTGG
TTGAGATCTATTAGAGATAAAACTTGGTCTGATCATACTTTGGGTATTCATGGTGCTTCTGTTTATTTTG
ATGAAGATTGTTATCCACATTATCATTCTAAAGAAATTTTGGTTAGAAAAGGTTGTCATGAAGAAACTAC
TATTCCAAAATGAGCTTAGAGACCAAGTTCCATCCCAATGGCGCGCCGAGCTTGGCTCGAGCATGGTCAT
AGCTGTTTCCTGTGTGAAATTGTTATCCGCTCACAATTCCACACAACATACGAGCCGGAAGCATAAAGTG
TAAAGCCTGGGGTGCCTAATGAGTGAGCTAACTCACATTAATTGCGTTGCGCTCACTGCCCGCTTTCCAG
TCGGGAAACCTGTCGTGCCAGCTGCATTAATGAATCGGCCAACGCGCGGGGAGAGGCGGTTTGCGTATTG
GGCGCTCTTCCGCTTCCTCGCTCACTGACTCGCTGCGCTCGGTCGTTCGGCTGCGGCGAGCGGTATCAGC
TCACTCAAAGGCGGTAATACGGTTATCCACAGAATCAGGGGATAACGCAGGAAAGAACATGTGAGCAAAA
GGCCAGCAAAAGGCCAGGAACCGTAAAAAGGCCGCGTTGCTGGCGTTTTTCCATAGGCTCCGCCCCCCTG
ACGAGCATCACAAAAATCGACGCTCAAGTCAGAGGTGGCGAAACCCGACAGGACTATAAAGATACCAGGC
GTTTCCCCCTGGAAGCTCCCTCGTGCGCTCTCCTGTTCCGACCCTGCCGCTTACCGGATACCTGTCCGCC
TTTCTCCCTTCGGGAAGCGTGGCGCTTTCTCATAGCTCACGCTGT
